>Addgene plasmid #149126 | pGBW-m4046173 | depositor full sequence | sequence record 291579 | Full Sequence
GCGGCCGCCCCACACACCATAGCTTCAAAATGTTTCTACTCCTTTTTTACTCTTCCAGATTTTCTCGGAC
TCCGCGCATCGCCGTACCACTTCAAAACACCCAAGCACAGCATACTAAATTTCCCCTCTTTCTTCCTCTA
GGGTGTCGTTAATTACCCGTACTAAAGGTTTGGAAAAGAAAAAAGAGACCGCCTCGTTTCTTTTTCTTCG
TCGAAAAAGGCAATAAAAATTTTTATCACGTTTCTTTTTCTTGAAAATTTTTTTTTTTGATTTTTTTCTC
TTTCGATGACCTCCCATTGATATTTAAGTTAATAAACGGTCTTCAATTTCTCAAGTTTCAGTTTCATTTT
TCTTGTTCTATTACAACTTTTTTTACTTCTTGCTCATTAGAAAGAAAGCATAGCAATCTAATCTAAGTTT
TAATTACAAAATGTCTGATAATGGCCCACAGAACCAACGTAACGCACCTAGAATCACCTTCGGTGGTCCA
TCCGACAGCACTGGTTCAAATCAAAACGGAGAGAGATCGGGTGCCCGGAGTAAGCAAAGGCGCCCCCAAG
GTCTACCGAATAACACAGCTTCTTGGTTTACTGCTCTTACGCAACACGGTAAAGAAGACTTGAAGTTCCC
AAGAGGTCAAGGGGTTCCAATTAACACCAACTCCTCTCCAGATGATCAAATAGGTTACTATAGAAGAGCT
ACTAGACGTATTAGGGGTGGGGACGGCAAAATGAAGGATTTATCTCCTAGATGGTACTTTTATTACTTGG
GTACCGGTCCAGAAGCTGGATTGCCTTACGGTGCCAATAAGGACGGTATCATTTGGGTAGCAACTGAAGG
TGCTTTAAATACCCCAAAGGACCATATCGGTACTAGAAACCCTGCTAATAACGCTGCCATTGTCTTGCAA
TTACCACAGGGGACAACGTTGCCAAAGGGTTTCTACGCCGAAGGATCCAGAGGTGGCTCGCAAGCTTCTA
GTAGATCATCCTCTCGCAGCAGAAACTCATCTCGTAACTCCACACCAGGTAGTTCGAGAGGTACCTCTCC
AGCGAGAATGGCTGGTAACGGTGGTGATGCAGCTCTGGCGTTGCTGCTACTCGACAGATTGAATCAATTG
GAATCCAAAATGTCTGGTAAGGGTCAACAACAACAGGGTCAGACTGTGACTAAGAAGTCTGCTGCTGAAG
CTTCCAAAAAGCCCCGTCAAAAGAGAACCGCCACCAAGGCCTATAATGTCACTCAAGCTTTCGGAAGAAG
AGGTCCAGAGCAAACGCAAGGTAACTTTGGAGATCAAGAATTGATCCGGCAGGGTACCGATTATAAACAC
TGGCCCCAAATTGCTCAATTCGCGCCAAGCGCCTCAGCTTTTTTCGGCATGTCAAGAATAGGTATGGAAG
TTACTCCATCTGGGACTTGGTTAACTTACACTGGTGCAATCAAGTTGGACGATAAAGACCCAAATTTTAA
AGACCAAGTTATTCTACTCAACAAGCATATAGATGCTTACAAAACCTTCCCGCCTACAGAACCCAAGAAA
GATAAAAAGAAGAAGGCTGACGAGACACAAGCATTGCCTCAGCGTCAAAAGAAACAACAAACTGTCACCT
TGTTACCAGCAGCTGATCTTGATGATTTCTCTAAGCAATTGCAACAATCCATGTCGTCCGCCGACTCTAC
TCAAGCGCTCGTGCCGAGAGGTTCTGATTATAAAGATCATGATGGTGATTATAAAGATCATGATATTGAT
TATAAAGATGATGATGATAAATAAACAGGCCCCTTTTCCTTTGTCGATATCATGTAATTAGTTATGTCAC
GCTTACATTCACGCCCTCCTCCCACATCCGCTCTAACCGAAAAGGAAGGAGTTAGACAACCTGAAGTCTA
GGTCCCTATTTATTTTTTTTAATAGTTATGTTAGTATTAAGAACGTTATTTATATTTCAAATTTTTCTTT
TTTTTCTGTACAAAGCGGCCGCCGAACCACTAGTGCACTGCAGTACACGGTTTCCTTGAAATTTTTTTGA
TTCGGTAATCTCCGAACAGAAGGAAGAACGAAGGAAGGAGCACAGACTTAGATTGGTATATATACGCATA
TGTAGTGTTGAAGAAACATGAAATTGCCCAGTATTCTTAACCCAACTGCACAGAACAAAAACGTGCAGGA
AACGAAGATAAATCATGTCGAAAGCTACATATAAGGAACGTGCTGCTACTCATCCTAGTCCTGTTGCTGC
CAAGCTATTTAATATCATGCACGAAAAGCAAACAAACTTGTGTGCTTCATTGGATGTTCGTACCACCAAG
GAATTACTGGAGTTAGTTGAAGCATTAGGTCCCAAAATTTGTTTACTAAAAACACATGTGGATATCTTGA
CTGATTTTTCCATGGAGGGCACAGTTAAGCCGCTAAAGGCATTATCCGCCAAGTACAATTTTTTACTCTT
CGAGGACAGAAAATTTGCTGACATTGGTAATACAGTCAAATTGCAGTACTCTGCGGGTGTATACAGAATA
GCAGAATGGGCAGACATTACGAATGCACACGGTGTGGTGGGCCCAGGTATTGTTAGCGGTTTGAAGCAGG
CGGCAGAAGAAGTAACAAAGGAACCTAGAGGCCTTTTGATGTTAGCAGAATTGTCATGCAAGGGCTCCCT
ATCTACTGGAGAATATACTAAGGGTACTGTTGACATTGCGAAGAGCGACAAAGATTTTGTTATCGGCTTT
ATTGCTCAAAGAGACATGGGTGGAAGAGATGAAGGTTACGATTGGTTGATTATGACACCCGGTGTGGGTT
TAGATGACAAGGGAGATGCATTGGGTCAACAGTATAGAACCGTGGATGATGTGGTTTCTACAGGATCTGA
CATTATTATTGTTGGAAGAGGACTATTTGCAAAGGGAAGGGATGCTAAGGTAGAGGGTGAACGTTACAGA
AAAGCAGGCTGGGAAGCATATTTGAGAAGATGCGGCCAGCAAAACTAAAAAACTGTATTATAAGTAAATG
CATGTATACTAAACTCACAAATTAGAGCTTCAATTTAATTATATCAGTTATTACCCGAGTAACGAAGCAT
CTGTGCTTCATTTTGTAGAACAAAAATGCAACGCGAGAGCGCTAATTTTTCAAACAAAGAATCTGAGCTG
CATTTTTACAGAACAGAAATGCAACGCGAAAGCGCTATTTTACCAACGAAGAATCTGTGCTTCATTTTTG
TAAAACAAAAATGCAACGCGAGAGCGCTAATTTTTCAAACAAAGAATCTGAGCTGCATTTTTACAGAACA
GAAATGCAACGCGAGAGCGCTATTTTACCAACAAAGAATCTATACTTCTTTTTTGTTCTACAAAAATGCA
TCCCGAGAGCGCTATTTTTCTAACAAAGCATCTTAGATTACTTTTTTTCTCCTTTGTGCGCTCTATAATG
CAGTCTCTTGATAACTTTTTGCACTGTAGGTCCGTTAAGGTTAGAAGAAGGCTACTTTGGTGTCTATTTT
CTCTTCCATAAAAAAAGCCTGACTCCACTTCCCGCGTTTACTGATTACTAGCGAAGCTGCGGGTGCATTT
TTTCAAGATAAAGGCATCCCCGATTATATTCTATACCGATGTGGATTGCGCATACTTTGTGAACAGAAAG
TGATAGCGTTGATGATTCTTCATTGGTCAGAAAATTATGAACGGTTTCTTCTATTTTGTCTCTATATACT
ACGTATAGGAAATGTTTACATTTTCGTATTGTTTTCGATTCACTCTATGAATAGTTCTTACTACAATTTT
TTTGTCTAAAGAGTAATACTAGAGATAAACATAAAAAATGTAGAGGTCGAGTTTAGATGCAAGTTCAAGG
AGCGAAAGGTGGATGGGTAGGTTATATAGGGATATAGCACAGAGATATATAGCAAAGAGATACTTTTGAG
CAATGTTTGTGGAAGCGGTATTCGCAATATTTTAGTAGCTCGTTACAGTCCGGTGCGTTTTTGGTTTTTT
GAAAGTGCGTCATCAGAGCGCTTTTGGTTTTCAAAAGCGCTCTGAAGTTCCTATACTTTCTAGCTAGAGA
ATAGGAACTTCCCGAGCGGCCGCGTGTTACAAGCTTGACTCCAGCGTAACTGGACTGCAATCAACTCACT
GGCTCACCTTCACGGGTGGGCCTTTCTTCGGTAGAAAATCAAAGGATCTTCTTGAGATCCTTTTTTTCTG
CGCGTAATCTGCTGCTTGCAAACAAAAAAACCACCGCTACCAGCGGTGGTTTGTTTGCCGGATCAAGAGC
TACCAACTCTTTTTCCGAGGTAACTGGCTTCAGCAGAGCGCAGATACCAAATACTGTTCTTCTAGTGTAG
CCGTAGTTAGGCCACCACTTCAAGAACTCTGTAGCACCGCCTACATACCTCGCTCTGCTAATCCTGTTAC
CAGTGGCTGCTGCCAGTGGCGATAAGTCGTGTCTTACCGGGTTGGACTCAAGACGATAGTTACCGGATAA
GGCGCAGCGGTCGGGCTGAACGGGGGGTTCGTGCACACAGCCCAGCTTGGAGCGAACGACCTACACCGAA
CTGAGATACCTACAGCGTGAGCTATGAGAAAGCGCCACGCTTCCCGAAGGGAGAAAGGCGGACAGGTATC
CGGTAAGCGGCAGGGTCGGAACAGGAGAGCGCACGAGGGAGCTTCCAGGGGTAAACGCCTGGTATCTTTA
TAGTCCTGTCGGGTTTCGCCACCTCTGACTTGAGCATCGATTTTTGTGATGCTCGTCAGGGGGGCGGAGC
CTATGGAAAAACGCCAGCAACGCAGAAAGGCCCACCCGAAGGTGAGCCAGGTGATTACATTTGGGCCCTC
ATCAGAGGTTTTCACCGTCATCACCGAAACGCGCGAGGCAGCTGCGGTAAAGCTCATCAGCGTGGTCGTG
AAGCGATTCACAGATGTCTGCCTGTTCATCCGCGTCCAGCTCGTTGAGTTTCTCCAGAAGCGTTAATGTC
TGGCTTCTGATAAAGCGGGCCATGTTAAGGGCGGTTTTTTCCTGTTTGGTCACTTACCAATGCTTAATCA
GTGAGGCACCTATCTCAGCGATCTGTCTATTTCGTTCATCCATAGTTGCCTGACTCCCCGTCGTGTAGAT
AACTACGATGCGGGAGGGCTTACCATCTGGCCCCAGTGCTGCAATGATACCGCGAGACCCACGCTCACCG
GCTCCAGATTTATCAGCAATAAACCAGCCAGCCGGGAGGGCCGAGCGCAGAAGTGATCCTGCAACTTTAT
CCGCCTCCATCCAGTCTATTAATTGTTGCCGGGAAGCTAGAGTAAGTAGTTCGCCAGTTAATAGTTTGCG
CAACGTTGTTGCCATTGCTACAGGCATCGTGGTGTCACGCTCGTCGTTTGGTATGGCTTCATTCAGCTCC
GGTTCCCAACGATCAAGGCGAGTTACATGATCCCCCATGTTGTGCAAAAAAGCGGTTAGCTCCTTCGGTC
CTCCGATCGTTGCCAGAAGTAAGTTGGCCGCAGTGTTATCACTCATGGTTATGGCAGCACTGCATAATTC
TCTTACTGTCATGCCATCCGTGAGATGCTTTTCTGTGACTGGTGAGTACTCAACCAAGTCATTCTGAGAA
TAGTGTATGCGGCGACCGAGTTGCTCTTGCCCGGCGTCAATACGGGATAATACCGCGCCACATAGCAGAA
CTTTAAAAGTGCTCATCATTGGAAAACGTTCTTCGGGGCGTAAACTCTCAAGGATCTTACCGCTGTTGAG
ATCCAGTTCGATGTAACCCACTCGTGCACCCAACTGATCTTCAGCATCTTTTACTTTCACCAGCGTTTCT
GGGTGAGCAAAAACAGGAAGGCAAAATGCCGCAAAAAAGGGAATAAGGGCGACACGGAAATGTTGAATAC
TCATTTTAGCTTCCTTAGCTCCTGAAAATCTCGATAACTCAAAAAATACGCCCGGTAGTGATCTTATTTC
ATTATGGTGAAAGTTGGAACCTCTTACGTGCCGATCAAGTCAAAAGCCTCCGGTCGGAGGCTTTTGACTT
TCTGCTATGGAGGTCAGGTATGATTTAAATGGTCAGTTAGA
Features (pLannotate 1.2.2; 14 found; start..end, strand, type, name):
     10..417     +  promoter       TEF1 promoter: S. cerevisiae TEF1; promoter for EF-1α
    431..1687    +  CDS            N: NCAP_SARS2 - Experimental evidence at protein level: Swiss-Prot protein existence level 1. Packages the positive strand viral genome RNA into a helical ribonucleocapsid (RNP) and plays a fundamental role during virion assembly through its interactions with the viral genome and membrane protein M. Plays an important role in enhancing the efficiency of subgenomic viral RNA transcription as well as viral replication (By similarity). May modulate transforming growth factor-beta signaling by binding host smad3 (By similarity). From Severe acute respiratory syndrome coronavirus 2 (2019-nCoV) (SARS-C
   1705..1722    +  CDS            3xFLAG (fragment): three tandem FLAG® epitope tags, followed by an enterokinase cleavage site
   1800..1972    +  terminator     CYC1 terminator (fragment): S. cerevisiae CYC1; transcription terminator for CYC1
   2008..2184    +  promoter       URA3 promoter (fragment): S. cerevisiae URA3
   2185..2988    +  CDS            URA3: orotidine-5'-phosphate decarboxylase, required for uracil biosynthesis; S. cerevisiae URA3; yeast auxotrophic marker, counterselectable with 5-fluoroorotic acid (5-FOA)
   3071..4053    -  rep_origin     2μ ori: yeast 2μ plasmid origin of replication
   4131..4160    +  terminator     T3Te terminator: phage T3 early transcription terminator
   4182..4769    +  rep_origin     ori: high-copy-number ColE1/pMB1/pBR322/pUC origin of replication
   4781..4808    -  terminator     T7Te terminator: phage T7 early transcription terminator
   4832..5023    -  CDS            rop: Rop protein, which maintains plasmids at low copy number; rop
   5024..5884    -  CDS            AmpR: β-lactamase; bla; confers resistance to ampicillin, carbenicillin, and related antibiotics
   5885..5987    -  promoter       cat promoter: promoter of the E. coli cat gene encoding chloramphenicol acetyltransferase
   5988..6019    -  terminator     tonB terminator: bidirectional E. coli tonB-P14 transcription terminator
