[The description below was written by a language model from this plasmid's Addgene catalogue record and pLannotate feature annotations shown in this document.]
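Description:
pGBW-m4046173 is an episomal yeast expression plasmid for producing the SARS-CoV-2 nucleocapsid (N) protein in Saccharomyces cerevisiae. It is an E. coli/yeast shuttle vector. In bacteria it replicates from a high-copy ColE1/pUC-type origin and is selected with ampicillin through an AmpR (β-lactamase) gene, which the annotation places downstream of a cat promoter. In yeast it is maintained by the 2μ origin and selected by uracil prototrophy via the URA3 marker, which can also be counterselected with 5-FOA. Short phage T3Te and T7Te terminators flank the bacterial origin, and a tonB terminator lies beside the resistance cassette, presumably insulating these modules from read-through transcription. The feature table also annotates a short rop segment next to AmpR, although the catalogue lists the plasmid as high copy.

The payload is a synthesised N open reading frame, recoded for S. cerevisiae codon usage ("recode 1") and based on the NCBI reference protein. It is driven by the strong constitutive TEF1 promoter and terminated by a CYC1 terminator fragment. According to the catalogue, the backbone adds a C-terminal thrombin-cleavable 3xFLAG tag, allowing immunodetection or affinity capture followed by tag removal. The automated annotation detects only a short 3xFLAG fragment immediately after the N coding sequence, so the full tag is not independently confirmed by the feature table. The depositor notes that the insert was made by gene synthesis with a NotI site and that sequencing-based quality control may not cover the whole plasmid. The construct is suited to expressing and purifying tagged nucleocapsid protein in yeast, though the record does not state any specific downstream application.
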