Addgene plasmid #149126: pGBW-m4046173
Purpose: Yeast Expression plasmid for SARS-CoV-2 N (nucleocapsid)
Depositing lab: Ginkgo Bioworks & Benjie Chen. Depositing organization: Ginkgo Bioworks.
Backbone
  Vector backbone: AmpR; 2u URA3
  Backbone size w/o insert (bp): 4078
  Vector type: Yeast Expression
  Selectable markers: URA3
Growth in bacteria
  Bacterial resistance: Ampicillin, 100 μg/mL
  Growth temperature: 37°C
  Growth strain: DH5alpha
  Copy number: High Copy
Gene/Insert
  Gene/Insert name: SARS-CoV-2 N (nucleocapsid) (alt names: nucleocapsid phosphoprotein; N protein)
  Species: S. cerevisiae (budding yeast); Severe acute respiratory syndrome coronavirus 2
  Insert size (bp): 1253
  Mutation: Saccharomyces cerevisiae recode 1
  Entrez Gene: N (a.k.a. GU280_gp10)
  Promoter: pTEF1
  Tag / fusion protein: Cleavable thrombin;3xFLAG (C terminal on backbone)
  Cloning method: Unknown
Resource information
  A portion of this plasmid was derived from a plasmid made by: GinkgoBioworks
Depositor comments: NCBI Reference Sequence: YP_009724397.2. Created by gene synthesis with Not1 site. NGS used for QC was performed by Ginkgo and may not fully cover the entire plasmid.
How to cite: pGBW-m4046173 was a gift from Ginkgo Bioworks & Benjie Chen (Addgene plasmid # 149126 ; http://n2t.net/addgene:149126 ; RRID:Addgene_149126)
