>Addgene plasmid #149126 | pGBW-m4046173 | addgene partial sequence | sequence record 298147 | Ginkgo NGS Result
TAATAAACGGTCTTCAATTTCTCAAGTTTCAGTTTCATTTTTCTTGTTCTATTACAACTTTTTTTACTTC
TTGCTCATTAGAAAGAAAGCATAGCAATCTAATCTAAGTTTTAATTACAAAATGTCTGATAATGGCCCAC
AGAACCAACGTAACGCACCTAGAATCACCTTCGGTGGTCCATCCGACAGCACTGGTTCAAATCAAAACGG
AGAGAGATCGGGTGCCCGGAGTAAGCAAAGGCGCCCCCAAGGTCTACCGAATAACACAGCTTCTTGGTTT
ACTGCTCTTACGCAACACGGTAAAGAAGACTTGAAGTTCCCAAGAGGTCAAGGGGTTCCAATTAACACCA
ACTCCTCTCCAGATGATCAAATAGGTTACTATAGAAGAGCTACTAGACGTATTAGGGGTGGGGACGGCAA
AATGAAGGATTTATCTCCTAGATGGTACTTTTATTACTTGGGTACCGGTCCAGAAGCTGGATTGCCTTAC
GGTGCCAATAAGGACGGTATCATTTGGGTAGCAACTGAAGGTGCTTTAAATACCCCAAAGGACCATATCG
GTACTAGAAACCCTGCTAATAACGCTGCCATTGTCTTGCAATTACCACAGGGGACAACGTTGCCAAAGGG
TTTCTACGCCGAAGGATCCAGAGGTGGCTCGCAAGCTTCTAGTAGATCATCCTCTCGCAGCAGAAACTCA
TCTCGTAACTCCACACCAGGTAGTTCGAGAGGTACCTCTCCAGCGAGAATGGCTGGTAACGGTGGTGATG
CAGCTCTGGCGTTGCTGCTACTCGACAGATTGAATCAATTGGAATCCAAAATGTCTGGTAAGGGTCAACA
ACAACAGGGTCAGACTGTGACTAAGAAGTCTGCTGCTGAAGCTTCCAAAAAGCCCCGTCAAAAGAGAACC
GCCACCAAGGCCTATAATGTCACTCAAGCTTTCGGAAGAAGAGGTCCAGAGCAAACGCAAGGTAACTTTG
GAGATCAAGAATTGATCCGGCAGGGTACCGATTATAAACACTGGCCCCAAATTGCTCAATTCGCGCCAAG
CGCCTCAGCTTTTTTCGGCATGTCAAGAATAGGTATGGAAGTTACTCCATCTGGGACTTGGTTAACTTAC
ACTGGTGCAATCAAGTTGGACGATAAAGACCCAAATTTTAAAGACCAAGTTATTCTACTCAACAAGCATA
TAGATGCTTACAAAACCTTCCCGCCTACAGAACCCAAGAAAGATAAAAAGAAGAAGGCTGACGAGACACA
AGCATTGCCTCAGCGTCAAAAGAAACAACAAACTGTCACCTTGTTACCAGCAGCTGATCTTGATGATTTC
TCTAAGCAATTGCAACAATCCATGTCGTCCGCCGACTCTACTCAAGCGCTCGTGCCGAGAGGTTCTGATT
ATAAAGATCATGATGGTGATTATAAAGATCATGATATTGATTATAAAGATGATGATGATAAATAAACAGG
CCCCTTTTCCTTTGTCGATATCATGTAATTAGTTATGTCACGCTTACATTCACGCCCTCCTCCCACATCC
GCTCTAACCGAAAAGGAAGGAGTTAGACAACCTGAAGTCTAGGTCCCTATTTATTTTTTTTAATAGTTAT
GTTAGTATTAAGAACGTTATTTATATTTCAAATTTTTCTTTTTTTTCTGTACAAAGCGGCCGCCGAACCA
CTAGTGCACTGCAGTACACGGTTTCCTTGAAATTTTTTTGATTCGGTAATCTCCGAACAGAAGGAAGAAC
GAAGGAAGGAGCACAGACTTAGATTGGTATATATACGCATATGTAGTGTTGAAGAAACATGAAATTGCCC
AGTATTCTTAACCCAACTGCACAGAACAAAAACGTGCAGGAAACGAAGATAAATCATGTCGAAAGCTACA
TATAAGGAACGTGCTGCTACTCATCCTAGTCCTGTTGCTGCCAAGCTATTTAATATCATGCACGAAAAGC
AAACAAACTTGTGTGCTTCATTGGATGTTCGTACCACCAAGGAATTACTGGAGTTAGTTGAAGCATTAGG
TCCCAAAATTTGTTTACTAAAAACACATGTGGATATCTTGACTGATTTTTCCATGGAGGGCACAGTTAAG
CCGCTAAAGGCATTATCCGCCAAGTACAATTTTTTACTCTTCGAGGACAGAAAATTTGCTGACATTGGTA
ATACAGTCAAATTGCAGTACTCTGCGGGTGTATACAGAATAGCAGAATGGGCAGACATTACGAATGCACA
CGGTGTGGTGGGCCCAGGTATTGTTAGCGGTTTGAAGCAGGCGGCAGAAGAAGTAACAAAGGAACCTAGA
GGCCTTTTGATGTTAGCAGAATTGTCATGCAAGGGCTCCCTATCTACTGGAGAATATACTAAGGGTACTG
TTGACATTGCGAAGAGCGACAAAGATTTTGTTATCGGCTTTATTGCTCAAAGAGACATGGGTGGAAGAGA
TGAAGGTTACGATTGGTTGATTATGACACCCGGTGTGGGTTTAGATGACAAGGGAGATGCATTGGGTCAA
CAGTATAGAACCGTGGATGATGTGGTTTCTACAGGATCTGACATTATTATTGTTGGAAGAGGACTATTTG
CAAAGGGAAGGGATGCTAAGGTAGAGGGTGAACGTTACAGAAAAGCAGGCTGGGAAGCATATTTGAGAAG
ATGCGGCCAGCAAAACTAAAAAACTGTATTATAAGTAAATGCATGTATACTAAACTCACAAATTAGAGCT
TCAATTTAATTATATCAGTTATTACCCGAGTAACGAAGCATCTGTGCTTCATTTTGTAGAACAAAAATGC
AACGCGAGAGCGCTAATTTTTCAAACAAAGAATCTGAGCTGCATTTTTACAGAACAGAAATGCAACGCGA
AAGCGCTATTTTACCAACGAAGAATCTGTGCTTCATTTTTGTAAAACAAAAATGCAACGCGAGAGCGCTA
ATTTTTCAAACAAAGAATCTGAGCTGCATTTTTACAGAACAGAAATGCAACGCGAGAGCGCTATTTTACC
AACAAAGAATCTATACTTCTTTTTTGTTCTACAAAAATGCATCCCGAGAGCGCTATTTTTCTAACAAAGC
ATCTTAGATTACTTTTTTTCTCCTTTGTGCGCTCTATAATGCAGTCTCTTGATAACTTTTTGCACTGTAG
GTCCGTTAAGGTTAGAAGAAGGCTACTTTGGTGTCTATTTTCTCTTCCATAAAAAAAGCCTGACTCCACT
TCCCGCGTTTACTGATTACTAGCGAAGCTGCGGGTGCATTTTTTCAAGATAAAGGCATCCCCGATTATAT
TCTATACCGATGTGGATTGCGCATACTTTGTGAACAGAAAGTGATAGCGTTGATGATTCTTCATTGGTCA
GAAAATTATGAACGGTTTCTTCTATTTTGTCTCTATATACTACGTATAGGAAATGTTTACATTTTCGTAT
TGTTTTCGATTCACTCTATGAATAGTTCTTACTACAATTTTTTTGTCTAAAGAGTAATACTAGAGATAAA
CATAAAAAATGTAGAGGTCGAGTTTAGATGCAAGTTCAAGGAGCGAAAGGTGGATGGGTAGGTTATATAG
GGATATAGCACAGAGATATATAGCAAAGAGATACTTTTGAGCAATGTTTGTGGAAGCGGTATTCGCAATA
TTTTAGTAGCTCGTTACAGTCCGGTGCGTTTTTGGTTTTTTGAAAGTGCGTCATCAGAGCGCTTTTGGTT
TTCAAAAGCGCTCTGAAGTTCCTATACTTTCTAGCTAGAGAATAGGAACTTCCCGAGCGGCCGCGTGTTA
CAAGCTTGACTCCAGCGTAACTGGACTGCAATCAACTCACTGGCTCACCTTCACGGGTGGGCCTTTCTTC
GGTAGAAAATCAAAGGATCTTCTTGAGATCCTTTTTTTCTGCGCGTAATCTGCTGCTTGCAAACAAAAAA
ACCACCGCTACCAGCGGTGGTTTGTTTGCCGGATCAAGAGCTACCAACTCTTTTTCCGAGGTAACTGGCT
TCAGCAGAGCGCAGATACCAAATACTGTTCTTCTAGTGTAGCCGTAGTTAGGCCACCACTTCAAGAACTC
TGTAGCACCGCCTACATACCTCGCTCTGCTAATCCTGTTACCAGTGGCTGCTGCCAGTGGCGATAAGTCG
TGTCTTACCGGGTTGGACTCAAGACGATAGTTACCGGATAAGGCGCAGCGGTCGGGCTGAACGGGGGGTT
CGTGCACACAGCCCAGCTTGGAGCGAACGACCTACACCGAACTGAGATACCTACAGCGTGAGCTATGAGA
AAGCGCCACGCTTCCCGAAGGGAGAAAGGCGGACAGGTATCCGGTAAGCGGCAGGGTCGGAACAGGAGAG
CGCACGAGGGAGCTTCCAGGGGTAAACGCCTGGTATCTTTATAGTCCTGTCGGGTTTCGCCACCTCTGAC
TTGAGCATCGATTTTTGTGATGCTCGTCAGGGGGGCGGAGCCTATGGAAAAACGCCAGCAACGCAGAAAG
GCCCACCCGAAGGTGAGCCAGGTGATTACATTTGGGCCCTCATCAGAGGTTTTCACCGTCATCACCGAAA
CGCGCGAGGCAGCTGCGGTAAAGCTCATCAGCGTGGTCGTGAAGCGATTCACAGATGTCTGCCTGTTCAT
CCGCGTCCAGCTCGTTGAGTTTCTCCAGAAGCGTTAATGTCTGGCTTCTGATAAAGCGGGCCATGTTAAG
GGCGGTTTTTTCCTGTTTGGTCACTTACCAATGCTTAATCAGTGAGGCACCTATCTCAGCGATCTGTCTA
TTTCGTTCATCCATAGTTGCCTGACTCCCCGTCGTGTAGATAACTACGATGCGGGAGGGCTTACCATCTG
GCCCCAGTGCTGCAATGATACCGCGAGACCCACGCTCACCGGCTCCAGATTTATCAGCAATAAACCAGCC
AGCCGGGAGGGCCGAGCGCAGAAGTGATCCTGCAACTTTATCCGCCTCCATCCAGTCTATTAATTGTTGC
CGGGAAGCTAGAGTAAGTAGTTCGCCAGTTAATAGTTTGCGCAACGTTGTTGCCATTGCTACAGGCATCG
TGGTGTCACGCTCGTCGTTTGGTATGGCTTCATTCAGCTCCGGTTCCCAACGATCAAGGCGAGTTACATG
ATCCCCCATGTTGTGCAAAAAAGCGGTTAGCTCCTTCGGTCCTCCGATCGTTGCCAGAAGTAAGTTGGCC
GCAGTGTTATCACTCATGGTTATGGCAGCACTGCATAATTCTCTTACTGTCATGCCATCCGTGAGATGCT
TTTCTGTGACTGGTGAGTACTCAACCAAGTCATTCTGAGAATAGTGTATGCGGCGACCGAGTTGCTCTTG
CCCGGCGTCAATACGGGATAATACCGCGCCACATAGCAGAACTTTAAAAGTGCTCATCATTGGAAAACGT
TCTTCGGGGCGTAAACTCTCAAGGATCTTACCGCTGTTGAGATCCAGTTCGATGTAACCCACTCGTGCAC
CCAACTGATCTTCAGCATCTTTTACTTTCACCAGCGTTTCTGGGTGAGCAAAAACAGGAAGGCAAAATGC
CGCAAAAAAGGGAATAAGGGCGACACGGAAATGTTGAATACTCATTTTAGCTTCCTTAGCTCCTGAAAAT
CTCGATAACTCAAAAAATACGCCCGGTAGTGATCTTATTTCATTATGGTGAAAGTTGGAACCTCTTACGT
GCCGATCAAGTCAAAAGCCTCCGGTCGGAGGCTTTTGACTTTCTGCTATGGAGGTCAGGTATGATTTAAA
TGGTCAGTTAGA
